>Addgene plasmid #211552 | PB-PARP1–eGFP | addgene full sequence | sequence record 417967 | Addgene NGS Result
CGAATTGGCGGTATTCACGACAGCAGGCTGAATAATAAAAAAATTAGAAACTATTATTTAACCCTAGAAA
GATAATCATATTGTGACGTACGTTAAAGATAATCATGCGTAAAATTGACGCATGTGTTTTATCGGTCTGT
ATATCGAGGTTTATTTATTAATTTGAATAGATATTAAGTTTTATTATATTTACACTTACATACTAATAAT
AAATTCAACAAACAATTTATTTATGTTTATTTATTTATTAAAAAAAAACAAAAACTCAAAATTTCTTCTA
TAAAGTAACAAAACTTTTAAACATTCTCTCTTTTACAAAAATAAACTTATTTTGTACTTTAAAAACAGTC
ATGTTGTATTATAAAATAAGTAATTAGCTTAACCTATACATAATAGAAACAAATTATACTTATTAGTCAG
TCAGAAACAACTTTGGCCTAAAGTAGCCCCTTGAATTCAACAAAAGAAAAAAACGATAAAAGATACATCT
GTGGCTTCACTAGCTAGCCCCAGTCACGACGTTGTAAAACGACGGCCAGTGAGTTCGAGCTTGCATGCCT
GCAGGTCGTTACATAACTTACGGTAAATGGCCCGCCTGGCTGACCGCCCAACGACCCCCGCCCATTGACG
TCAATAATGACGTATGTTCCCATAGTAACGCCAATAGGGACTTTCCATTGACGTCAATGGGTGGAGTATT
TACGGTAAACTGCCCACTTGGCAGTACATCAAGTGTATCATATGCCAAGTACGCCCCCTATTGACGTCAA
TGACGGTAAATGGCCCGCCTGGCATTATGCCCAGTACATGACCTTATGGGACTTTCCTACTTGGCAGTAC
ATCTACGTATTAGTCATCGCTATTACCATGGTGATGCGGTTTTGGCAGTACATCAATGGGCGTGGATAGC
GGTTTGACTCACGGGGATTTCCAAGTCTCCACCCCATTGACGTCAATGGGAGTTTGTTTTGGCACCAAAA
TCAACGGGACTTTCCAAAATGTCGTAACAACTCCGCCCCATTGACGCAAATGGGCGGTAGGCGTGTACGG
TGGGAGGTCTATATAAGCAGAGCTGGTTTAGTGAACCGTCAGATCCGCTAGCGCCACCATGGACTACAAA
GACGATGACGACAAGCTTGCCGCCGCGAATTCAATGGCGGAGTCTTCGGATAAGCTCTATCGAGTCGAGT
ACGCCAAGAGCGGGCGCGCCTCTTGCAAGAAATGCAGCGAGAGCATCCCCAAGGACTCGCTCCGGATGGC
CATCATGGTGCAGTCGCCCATGTTTGATGGAAAAGTCCCACACTGGTACCACTTCTCCTGCTTCTGGAAG
GTGGGCCACTCCATCCGGCACCCTGACGTTGAGGTGGATGGGTTCTCTGAGCTTCGGTGGGATGACCAGC
AGAAAGTCAAGAAGACAGCGGAAGCTGGAGGAGTGACAGGCAAAGGCCAGGATGGAATTGGTAGCAAGGC
AGAGAAGACTCTGGGTGACTTTGCAGCAGAGTATGCCAAGTCCAACAGAAGTACGTGCAAGGGGTGTATG
GAGAAGATAGAAAAGGGCCAGGTGCGCCTGTCCAAGAAGATGGTGGACCCGGAGAAGCCACAGCTAGGCA
TGATTGACCGCTGGTACCATCCAGGCTGCTTTGTCAAGAACAGGGAGGAGCTGGGTTTCCGGCCCGAGTA
CAGTGCGAGTCAGCTCAAGGGCTTCAGCCTCCTTGCTACAGAGGATAAAGAAGCCCTGAAGAAGCAGCTC
CCAGGAGTCAAGAGTGAAGGAAAGAGAAAAGGCGATGAGGTGGATGGAGTGGATGAAGTGGCGAAGAAGA
AATCTAAAAAAGAAAAAGACAAGGATAGTAAGCTTGAAAAAGCCCTAAAGGCTCAGAACGACCTGATCTG
GAACATCAAGGACGAGCTAAAGAAAGTGTGTTCAACTAATGACCTGAAGGAGCTACTCATCTTCAACAAG
CAGCAAGTGCCTTCTGGGGAGTCGGCGATCTTGGACCGAGTAGCTGATGGCATGGTGTTCGGTGCCCTCC
TTCCCTGCGAGGAATGCTCGGGTCAGCTGGTCTTCAAGAGCGATGCCTATTACTGCACTGGGGACGTCAC
TGCCTGGACCAAGTGTATGGTCAAGACACAGACACCCAACCGGAAGGAGTGGGTAACCCCAAAGGAATTC
CGAGAAATCTCTTACCTCAAGAAATTGAAGGTTAAAAAGCAGGACCGTATATTCCCCCCAGAAACCAGCG
CCTCCGTGGCGGCCACGCCTCCGCCCTCCACAGCCTCGGCTCCTGCTGCTGTGAACTCCTCTGCTTCAGC
AGATAAGCCATTATCCAACATGAAGATCCTGACTCTCGGGAAGCTGTCCCGGAACAAGGATGAAGTGAAG
GCCATGATTGAGAAACTCGGGGGGAAGTTGACGGGGACGGCCAACAAGGCTTCCCTGTGCATCAGCACCA
AAAAGGAGGTGGAAAAGATGAATAAGAAGATGGAGGAAGTAAAGGAAGCCAACATCCGAGTTGTGTCTGA
GGACTTCCTCCAGGACGTCTCCGCCTCCACCAAGAGCCTTCAGGAGTTGTTCTTAGCGCACATCTTGTCC
CCTTGGGGGGCAGAGGTGAAGGCAGAGCCTGTTGAAGTTGTGGCCCCAAGAGGGAAGTCAGGGGCTGCGC
TCTCCAAAAAAAGCAAGGGCCAGGTCAAGGAGGAAGGTATCAACAAATCTGAAAAGAGAATGAAATTAAC
TCTTAAAGGAGGAGCAGCTGTGGATCCTGATTCTGGACTGGAACACTCTGCGCATGTCCTGGAGAAAGGT
GGGAAGGTCTTCAGTGCCACCCTTGGCCTGGTGGACATCGTTAAAGGAACCAACTCCTACTACAAGCTGC
AGCTTCTGGAGGACGACAAGGAAAACAGGTATTGGATATTCAGGTCCTGGGGCCGTGTGGGTACGGTGAT
CGGTAGCAACAAACTGGAACAGATGCCGTCCAAGGAGGATGCCATTGAGCACTTCATGAAATTATATGAA
GAAAAAACCGGGAACGCTTGGCACTCCAAAAATTTCACGAAGTATCCCAAAAAGTTCTACCCCCTGGAGA
TTGACTATGGCCAGGATGAAGAGGCAGTGAAGAAGCTGACAGTAAATCCTGGCACCAAGTCCAAGCTCCC
CAAGCCAGTTCAGGACCTCATCAAGATGATCTTTGATGTGGAAAGTATGAAGAAAGCCATGGTGGAGTAT
GAGATCGACCTTCAGAAGATGCCCTTGGGGAAGCTGAGCAAAAGGCAGATCCAGGCCGCATACTCCATCC
TCAGTGAGGTCCAGCAGGCGGTGTCTCAGGGCAGCAGCGACTCTCAGATCCTGGATCTCTCAAATCGCTT
TTACACCCTGATCCCCCACGACTTTGGGATGAAGAAGCCTCCGCTCCTGAACAATGCAGACAGTGTGCAG
GCCAAGGTGGAAATGCTTGACAACCTGCTGGACATCGAGGTGGCCTACAGTCTGCTCAGGGGAGGGTCTG
ATGATAGCAGCAAGGATCCCATCGATGTCAACTATGAGAAGCTCAAAACTGACATTAAGGTGGTTGACAG
AGATTCTGAAGAAGCCGAGATCATCAGGAAGTATGTTAAGAACACTCATGCAACCACACACAATGCGTAT
GACTTGGAAGTCATCGATATCTTTAAGATAGAGCGTGAAGGCGAATGCCAGCGTTACAAGCCCTTTAAGC
AGCTTCATAACCGAAGATTGCTGTGGCACGGGTCCAGGACCACCAACTTTGCTGGGATCCTGTCCCAGGG
TCTTCGGATAGCCCCGCCTGAAGCGCCCGTGACAGGCTACATGTTTGGTAAAGGGATCTATTTCGCTGAC
ATGGTCTCCAAGAGTGCCAACTACTGCCATACGTCTCAGGGAGACCCAATAGGCTTAATCCTGTTGGGAG
AAGTTGCCCTTGGAAACATGTATGAACTGAAGCACGCTTCACATATCAGCAAGTTACCCAAGGGCAAGCA
CAGTGTCAAAGGTTTGGGCAAAACTACCCCTGATCCTTCAGCTAACATTAGTCTGGATGGTGTAGACGTT
CCTCTTGGGACCGGGATTTCATCTGGTGTGAATGACACCTCTCTACTATATAACGAGTACATTGTCTATG
ATATTGCTCAGGTAAATCTGAAGTATCTGCTGAAACTGAAATTCAATTTTAAGACCTCCCTGTGGTCGGT
ACCGCGGGCCCGGGATCCACCGGTCGCCACCATGGTGAGCAAGGGCGAGGAGCTGTTCACCGGGGTGGTG
CCCATCCTGGTCGAGCTGGACGGCGACGTAAACGGCCACAAGTTCAGCGTGTCCGGCGAGGGCGAGGGCG
ATGCCACCTACGGCAAGCTGACCCTGAAGTTCATCTGCACCACCGGCAAGCTGCCCGTGCCCTGGCCCAC
CCTCGTGACCACCCTGACCTACGGCGTGCAGTGCTTCAGCCGCTACCCCGACCACATGAAGCAGCACGAC
TTCTTCAAGTCCGCCATGCCCGAAGGCTACGTCCAGGAGCGCACCATCTTCTTCAAGGACGACGGCAACT
ACAAGACCCGCGCCGAGGTGAAGTTCGAGGGCGACACCCTGGTGAACCGCATCGAGCTGAAGGGCATCGA
CTTCAAGGAGGACGGCAACATCCTGGGGCACAAGCTGGAGTACAACTACAACAGCCACAACGTCTATATC
ATGGCCGACAAGCAGAAGAACGGCATCAAGGTGAACTTCAAGATCCGCCACAACATCGAGGACGGCAGCG
TGCAGCTCGCCGACCACTACCAGCAGAACACCCCCATCGGCGACGGCCCCGTGCTGCTGCCCGACAACCA
CTACCTGAGCACCCAGTCCGCCCTGAGCAAAGACCCCAACGAGAAGCGCGATCACATGGTCCTGCTGGAG
TTCGTGACCGCCGCCGGGATCACTCTCGGCATGGACGAGCTGTACAAGTAACCGCGGTGGTAAGAATTCC
GCCCCCCCCCCTCTCCCTCCCCCCCCCTAACGTTACTGGCCGAAGCCGCTTGGAATAAGGCCGGTGTGCG
TTTGTCTATATGTTATTTTCCACCATATTGCCGTCTTTTGGCAATGTGAGGGCCCGGAAACCTGGCCCTG
TCTTCTTGACGAGCATTCCTAGGGGTCTTTCCCCTCTCGCCAAAGGAATGCAGGGTCTGTTGAATGTCGT
GAAGGAAGCAGTTCCTCTGGAAGCTTCTTGAAGACAAACAACGTCTGTAGCGACCCTTTGCAGGCAGCGG
AACCCCCCACCTGGCGACAGGTGCCTCTGCGGCCAAAAGCCACGTGTATAAGATACACCTGCAAAGGCGG
CACAACCCCAGTGCCACGTTGTGAGTTGGATAGTTGTGGAAAGAGTCAAATGGCTCTCCTCAAGCGTATT
CAACAAGGGGCTGAAGGATGCCCAGAAGGTACCCCATTGTATGGGATCTGATCTGGGGCCTCGGTGCACA
TGCTTTACATGTGTTTAGTCGAGGTTAAAAAAACGTCTAGGCCCCCCGAACCACGGGGACGTGGTTTTCC
TTTGAAAAACACGATGATAATATGGCCACAACCTGTTACATTGCACAAGATAAAAATATATCATCACGAA
CAGTAAAACTGTCTGCTTACATAAACAGTAATACAAGGGGTGTTATGGGATCGGCCATTGAACAAGATGG
ATTGCACGCAGGTTCTCCGGCCGCTTGGGTGGAGAGGCTATTCGGCTATGACTGGGCACAACAGACAATC
GGCTGCTCTGATGCCGCCGTGTTCCGGCTGTCAGCGCAGGGGCGCCCGGTTCTTTTTGTCAAGACCGACC
TGTCCGGTGCCCTGAATGAACTGCAGGACGAGGCAGCGCGGCTATCGTGGCTGGCCACGACGGGCGTTCC
TTGCGCAGCTGTGCTCGACGTTGTCACTGAAGCGGGAAGGGACTGGCTGCTATTGGGCGAAGTGCCGGGG
CAGGATCTCCTGTCATCTCACCTTGCTCCTGCCGAGAAAGTATCCATCATGGCTGATGCAATGCGGCGGC
TGCATACGCTTGATCCGGCTACCTGCCCATTCGACCACCAAGCGAAACATCGCATCGAGCGAGCACGTAC
TCGGATGGAAGCCGGTCTTGTCGATCAGGATGATCTGGACGAAGAGCATCAGGGGCTCGCGCCAGCCGAA
CTGTTCGCCAGGCTCAAGGCGCGCATGCCCGACGGCGAGGATCTCGTCGTGACCCATGGCGATGCCTGCT
TGCCGAATATCATGGTGGAAAATGGCCGCTTTTCTGGATTCATCGACTGTGGCCGGCTGGGTGTGGCGGA
CCGCTATCAGGACATAGCGTTGGCTACCCGTGATATTGCTGAAGAGCTTGGCGGCGAATGGGCTGACCGC
TTCCTCGTGCTTTACGGTATCGCCGCTCCCGATTCGCAGCGCATCGCCTTCTATCGCCTTCTTGACGAGT
TCTTCTGAAGCGGCCGCGACTCTAGATCATAATCAGCCATACCACATTTGTAGAGGTTTTACTTGCTTTA
AAAAACCTCCCACACCTCCCCCTGAACCTGAAACATAAAATGAATGCAATTGTTGTTGTTAACTTGTTTA
TTGCAGCTTATAATGGTTACAAATAAAGCAATAGCATCACAAATTTCACAAATAAAGCATTTTTTTCACT
GCATTCTAGTTGTGGTTTGTCCAAACTCATCAATGTATCTTAAGGCGTAAATTGTAAGGGTACCAGGATC
CCTAAAGCGCATGCTCCAGACTGTTTATTTTTTTTTTCATTTTTTTTTTGGTCGAACGAGGAGGTTCAAG
TGCAGAAGAGCAGAGAGGATATGCTCATCGTCTAAAGAACTACCCATTTTATTATATATTAGTCACGATA
TCTATAACAAGAAAATATATATATAATAAGTTATCACGTAAGTAGAACATGAAATAACAATATAATTATC
GTATGAGTTAAATCTTAAAAGTCACGTAAAAGATAATCATGCGTCATTTTGACTCACGCGGTCGTTATAG
TTCAAAATCAGTGACACTTACCGCATTGACAAGCACGCCTCACGGGAGCTCCAAGCGGCGACTGAGATGT
CCTAAATGCACAGCGACGGATTCGCGCTATTTAGAAAGAGAGAGCAATATTTCAAGAATGCATGCGTCAA
TTTTACGCAGACTATCTTTCTAGGGTTAAAAAAGATTTGCGCTTTACTCGACCTAAACTTTAAACACGTC
ATAGAATCTTCGTTTGACAAAAACCACATTGTGGCCAAGCTGTGTGACGCGACGCGCGCTAAAGAATGGC
AAACCAAGTCGCGCGAGCCAGCTTTTGTTCCCTTTAGTGAGGGTTAATTTCGAGCTTGGCGTAATCATGG
TCATAGCTGTTTCCTGTGTGAAATTGTTATCCGCTCACAATTCCACACAACATACGAGCCGGAAGCATAA
AGTGTAAAGCCTGGGGTGCCTAATGAGTGAGCTAACTCACATTAATTGCGTTGCGCTCACTGCCCGCTTT
CCAGTCGGGAAACCTGTCGTGCCAGCTGCATTAATGAATCGGCCAACGCGCGGGGAGAGGCGGTTTGCGT
ATTGGGCGCTCTTCCGCTTCCTCGCTCACTGACTCGCTGCGCTCGGTCGTTCGGCTGCGGCGAGCGGTAT
CAGCTCACTCAAAGGCGGTAATACGGTTATCCACAGAATCAGGGGATAACGCAGGAAAGAACATGTGAGC
AAAAGGCCAGCAAAAGGCCAGGAACCGTAAAAAGGCCGCGTTGCTGGCGTTTTTCCATAGGCTCCGCCCC
CCTGACGAGCATCACAAAAATCGACGCTCAAGTCAGAGGTGGCGAAACCCGACAGGACTATAAAGATACC
AGGCGTTTCCCCCTGGAAGCTCCCTCGTGCGCTCTCCTGTTCCGACCCTGCCGCTTACCGGATACCTGTC
CGCCTTTCTCCCTTCGGGAAGCGTGGCGCTTTCTCATAGCTCACGCTGTAGGTATCTCAGTTCGGTGTAG
GTCGTTCGCTCCAAGCTGGGCTGTGTGCACGAACCCCCCGTTCAGCCCGACCGCTGCGCCTTATCCGGTA
ACTATCGTCTTGAGTCCAACCCGGTAAGACACGACTTATCGCCACTGGCAGCAGCCACTGGTAACAGGAT
TAGCAGAGCGAGGTATGTAGGCGGTGCTACAGAGTTCTTGAAGTGGTGGCCTAACTACGGCTACACTAGA
AGAACAGTATTTGGTATCTGCGCTCTGCTGAAGCCAGTTACCTTCGGAAAAAGAGTTGGTAGCTCTTGAT
CCGGCAAACAAACCACCGCTGGTAGCGGTGGTTTTTTTGTTTGCAAGCAGCAGATTACGCGCAGAAAAAA
AGGATCTCAAGAAGATCCTTTGATCTTTTCTACGGGGTCTGACGCTCAGTGGAACGAAAACTCACGTTAA
GGGATTTTGGTCATGAGATTATCAAAAAGGATCTTCACCTAGATCCTTTTAAATTAAAAATGAAGTTTTA
AATCAATCTAAAGTATATATGAGTAAACTTGGTCTGACAGTTACCAATGCTTAATCAGTGAGGCACCTAT
CTCAGCGATCTGTCTATTTCGTTCATCCATAGTTGCCTGACTCCCCGTCGTGTAGATAACTACGATACGG
GAGGGCTTACCATCTGGCCCCAGTGCTGCAATGATACCGCGAGACCCACGCTCACCGGCTCCAGATTTAT
CAGCAATAAACCAGCCAGCCGGAAGGGCCGAGCGCAGAAGTGGTCCTGCAACTTTATCCGCCTCCATCCA
GTCTATTAATTGTTGCCGGGAAGCTAGAGTAAGTAGTTCGCCAGTTAATAGTTTGCGCAACGTTGTTGCC
ATTGCTACAGGCATCGTGGTGTCACGCTCGTCGTTTGGTATGGCTTCATTCAGCTCCGGTTCCCAACGAT
CAAGGCGAGTTACATGATCCCCCATGTTGTGCAAAAAAGCGGTTAGCTCCTTCGGTCCTCCGATCGTTGT
CAGAAGTAAGTTGGCCGCAGTGTTATCACTCATGGTTATGGCAGCACTGCATAATTCTCTTACTGTCATG
CCATCCGTAAGATGCTTTTCTGTGACTGGTGAGTACTCAACCAAGTCATTCTGAGAATAGTGTATGCGGC
GACCGAGTTGCTCTTGCCCGGCGTCAATACGGGATAATACCGCGCCACATAGCAGAACTTTAAAAGTGCT
CATCATTGGAAAACGTTCTTCGGGGCGAAAACTCTCAAGGATCTTACCGCTGTTGAGATCCAGTTCGATG
TAACCCACTCGTGCACCCAACTGATCTTCAGCATCTTTTACTTTCACCAGCGTTTCTGGGTGAGCAAAAA
CAGGAAGGCAAAATGCCGCAAAAAAGGGAATAAGGGCGACACGGAAATGTTGAATACTCATACTCTTCCT
TTTTCAATATTATTGAAGCATTTATCAGGGTTATTGTCTCATGAGCGGATACATATTTGAATGTATTTAG
AAAAATAAACAAATAGGGGTTCCGCGCACATTTCCCCGAAAAGTGCCACCTAAATTGTAAGCGTTAATAT
TTTGTTAAAATTCGCGTTAAATTTTTGTTAAATCAGCTCATTTTTTAACCAATAGGCCGAAATCGGCAAA
ATCCCTTATAAATCAAAAGAATAGACCGAGATAGGGT
[37 nt withheld, positions 9628-9664]
AAAGAACGTGGACTCCAACGTCAAAGG
[49 nt withheld, positions 9692-9740]
T
[91 nt withheld, positions 9742-9832]
G
[124 nt withheld, positions 9834-9957]
CCCATTCGCCATTCAGGCTGCGCAACTGTTGGGAAGGGCGATCGGTGCGGGCCTCTTCGCTATTACGCCA
GCTGGCGAAAGGGGGATGTGCTGCAAGGCGATTAAGTTGGGTAACGCCAGGGTTTTCCCAGTCACGACGT
TGTAAAACGACGGCCAGTGAATTGTAATACGACTCACTATAGGG
Features (pLannotate 1.2.2; 27 found; start..end, strand, type, name):
    437..455     -  ncRNA          3' miR-30a (fragment): sequence downstream of the 71-nt precursor of the human miR-30a microRNA (Zeng et al., 2002) miRNA
    509..542     -  CDS            lacZα (fragment): LacZα fragment of β-galactosidase; lacZ fragment
    548..568     -  misc_feature   MCS (fragment): pUC18/19 multiple cloning site
    567..870     +  enhancer       CMV enhancer: human cytomegalovirus immediate early enhancer
    871..1074    +  promoter       CMV promoter: human cytomegalovirus (CMV) immediate early promoter
   1111..1131    +  CDS            3xFLAG (fragment): three tandem FLAG® epitope tags
   1154..4195    +  CDS            PARP1: PARP1_HUMAN - Also known as ADPRT From Homo sapiens (Human).
   4197..4224    +  misc_feature   MCS (fragment): multiple cloning site
   4232..4951    +  CDS            EGFP: the original enhanced GFP (Yang et al., 1996) mammalian codon-optimized
   4978..5563    +  misc_feature   IRES2: internal ribosome entry site (IRES) of the encephalomyocarditis virus (EMCV)
   5645..6448    +  CDS            NeoR/KanR: aminoglycoside phosphotransferase from Tn5; aph(3')-II (or nptII); confers resistance to neomycin, kanamycin, and G418 (Geneticin®)
   6465..6548    +  CDS            large T antigen (fragment): large T antigen from SV40 (simian virus 40)
   6571..6692    +  polyA_signal   SV40 poly(A) signal: SV40 polyadenylation signal
   6722..6743    -  promoter       PGK promoter (fragment): mouse phosphoglycerate kinase 1 promoter
   6770..6790    -  CDS            gag (truncated) (fragment): truncated Moloney murine leukemia virus (MMLV) gag gene lacking the start codon
   7166..7297    +  CDS            FP (fragment): FP25_NPVAC - Experimental evidence at protein level: Swiss-Prot protein existence level 1. From Autographa californica nuclear polyhedrosis virus (AcMNPV).
   7311..7329    -  promoter       T3 promoter: promoter for bacteriophage T3 RNA polymerase
   7374..7390    -  protein_bind   lac operator: The lac repressor binds to the lac operator to inhibit transcription in E. coli. This inhibition can be relieved by adding lactose or isopropyl-β-D-thiogalactopyranoside (IPTG). lac repressor encoded by lacI
   7398..7428    -  promoter       lac promoter: promoter for the E. coli lac operon
   7443..7464    -  protein_bind   CAP binding site: CAP binding activates transcription in the presence of cAMP. E. coli catabolite activator protein
   7477..7569    -  CDS            lacI (fragment): lac repressor; lacI; The lac repressor binds to the lac operator to inhibit transcription in E. coli. This inhibition can be relieved by adding lactose or isopropyl-β-D-thiogalactopyranoside (IPTG).
   7752..8340    -  rep_origin     ori: high-copy-number ColE1/pMB1/pBR322/pUC origin of replication
   8511..9371    -  CDS            AmpR: β-lactamase; bla; confers resistance to ampicillin, carbenicillin, and related antibiotics
   9372..9476    -  promoter       AmpR promoter: bla
   9529..9957    -  rep_origin     f1 ori (sequence partly withheld): f1 bacteriophage origin of replication; arrow indicates direction of (+) strand synthesis
   9962..10119   -  CDS            lacZα (fragment): LacZα fragment of β-galactosidase; lacZ fragment
  10122..10140   +  promoter       T7 promoter: promoter for bacteriophage T7 RNA polymerase
