[The description below was written by a language model from this plasmid's Addgene catalogue record and pLannotate feature annotations shown in this document.]
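Description:
PB-PARP1–eGFP is a piggyBac transposon plasmid for stable expression of GFP-tagged human PARP1 in mammalian cells. The custom backbone is about 10.1 kb. It is propagated in E. coli through a high-copy ColE1/pUC-type origin with ampicillin selection (AmpR under its bla promoter). It also carries an f1 phage origin, T7 and T3 promoters, and lac promoter/operator and lacZα remnants typical of a phagemid-derived cloning vector. The piggyBac terminal repeats are not annotated as such in the feature table. A short match to the AcMNPV FP25 gene downstream of the cassette may be baculoviral sequence flanking a transposon end, but the record does not establish this.

The payload is a single bicistronic transcription unit driven by the CMV immediate-early enhancer and promoter. The full-length PARP1 coding sequence is followed by a short linker of multiple-cloning-site origin and then EGFP, giving a C-terminal fluorescent fusion. A small fragment matching a FLAG epitope lies just upstream of PARP1, although the catalogue entry does not list an N-terminal tag. Downstream of EGFP, an EMCV IRES directs cap-independent translation of the neomycin phosphotransferase gene from the same mRNA, which ends at an SV40 polyadenylation signal. Because resistance and fusion protein share one transcript, G418 selection enriches for cells expressing PARP1–eGFP.

When piggyBac transposase is supplied separately, vectors of this type integrate the cassette into the genome to produce stable lines. The associated study concerns the removal of trapped PARP1 from chromatin, which suggests use in imaging or isolating PARP1 in that context.
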