Addgene plasmid #211552: PB-PARP1–eGFP
Purpose: A piggyBac vector containing CMV-PARP1-eGFP-IRES-Neo cassette.
Depositing lab: Chris Lord. Depositing organization: Institute of Cancer Research. Publication: The ubiquitin-dependent ATPase p97 removes cytotoxic trapped PARP1 from chromatin. Krastev DB, Li S, Sun Y, Wicks AJ, Hoslett G, Weekes D, Badder LM, Knight EG, Marlow R, Pardo MC, Yu L, Talele TT, Bartek J, Choudhary JS, Pommier Y, Pettitt SJ, Tutt ANJ, Ramadan K, Lord CJ. Nat Cell Biol. 2022 Jan;24(1):62-73. doi: 10.1038/s41556-021-00807-6. Epub 2022 Jan 10. PubMed 35013556.
Backbone
  Vector backbone: custom
  Vector type: Mammalian Expression ; PiggyBac
  Selectable markers: Neomycin (select with G418)
Growth in bacteria
  Bacterial resistance: Ampicillin, 100 μg/mL
  Growth temperature: 37°C
  Growth strain: DH5alpha
  Copy number: Unknown
Gene/Insert
  Gene/Insert name: PARP1
  Species: H. sapiens (human)
  Entrez Gene: PARP1 (a.k.a. ADPRT, ADPRT 1, ADPRT1, ARTD1, PARP, PARP-1, PARS, PPOL, Poly-PARP, pADPRT-1)
  Promoter: CMV
  Tag / fusion protein: eGFP (C terminal on insert)
  Cloning method: Unknown
  Sequencing primers: 5′ CGCAAATGGGCGGTAGGCGTG
Terms and licenses: Academic/Nonprofit Terms; Industry Terms: Not Available to Industry
How to cite: PB-PARP1–eGFP was a gift from Chris Lord (Addgene plasmid # 211552 ; http://n2t.net/addgene:211552 ; RRID:Addgene_211552)
